Addgene plasmid #225541: hCD12
Purpose: Expresses human histone deacetylase 6 (HDAC6) catalytic domain 1 and 2 (CD12), also known as hCD12, in Escherichia coli cells.
Depositing lab: David Christianson. Depositing organization: University of Pennsylvania. Publication: Histone deacetylase 6 structure and molecular basis of catalysis and inhibition. Hai Y, Christianson DW. Nat Chem Biol. 2016 Sep;12(9):741-7. doi: 10.1038/nchembio.2134. Epub 2016 Jul 25. PubMed 27454933.
Backbone
  Vector backbone: pET28a(+)
  Backbone manufacturer: Scott Gradia
  Backbone size w/o insert (bp): 6465
  Total vector size (bp): 8737
  Vector type: Bacterial Expression
Growth in bacteria
  Bacterial resistance: Kanamycin, 50 μg/mL
  Growth temperature: 37°C
  Growth strain: DH5alpha
  Copy number: Low Copy
Gene/Insert
  Gene/Insert name: Human Histone Deacetylase 6 Catalytic Domain 1 and 2 (alt names: HDAC6; hCD12)
  Species: H. sapiens (human)
  Entrez Gene: HDAC6 (a.k.a. CPBHM, HD6, JM21, KDAC6, PPP1R90)
  Promoter: T7
  Tag / fusion protein: His6-MBP tag with cleavable TEV site (N terminal on backbone)
  Cloning method: Ligation Independent Cloning
  Sequencing primers: 5′ T7 Promoter; 3′ T7 terminator
Resource information
  A portion of this plasmid was derived from a plasmid made by: The original cloning was done by Dr. Yang Hai, a previous Christianson Lab member.
Terms and licenses: Academic/Nonprofit Terms; Industry Terms: Not Available to Industry
How to cite: hCD12 was a gift from David Christianson (Addgene plasmid # 225541 ; http://n2t.net/addgene:225541 ; RRID:Addgene_225541)
