[The description below was written by a language model from this plasmid's Addgene catalogue record and pLannotate feature annotations shown in this document.]
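Description:
hCD12 is a bacterial expression plasmid built on a pET28a(+)-derived ligation-independent cloning backbone, designed to produce the tandem catalytic domains 1 and 2 (CD12) of human histone deacetylase 6 (HDAC6) in Escherichia coli. The 8,737 bp plasmid carries a ColE1/pBR322-type origin together with the rop gene and the bom region, consistent with its listing as low copy, and is selected with kanamycin through the aph(3')-Ia resistance gene. An f1 origin is also present. The annotation also picks up short tetracycline-resistance fragments and a partial AmpR promoter, which appear to be backbone remnants rather than functional markers.

The expression cassette is driven by a T7 promoter followed by a lac operator and the phage T7 gene 10 ribosome binding site, and it ends at a T7 terminator. The plasmid-encoded lacI repressor keeps the cassette silent until IPTG is added, in a host that supplies T7 RNA polymerase. The open reading frame begins with a 6xHis tag and a cytosolic maltose binding protein lacking its signal sequence, then continues into the roughly 2.3 kb HDAC6 fragment. The catalogue record describes a TEV protease site between the His6-MBP module and HDAC6, allowing tag removal after affinity purification, although this site is not separately annotated in the feature table. Short His-tag and T7 gene 10-derived fragments are annotated downstream of the insert, but the record does not indicate whether they are translated as part of the protein. MBP serves as a solubility enhancer and affinity handle. The associated work concerns HDAC6 structure, catalysis and inhibition, so the plasmid fits recombinant protein production for structural and enzymological studies.
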