Features (pLannotate 1.2.2; 21 found; start..end, strand, type, name):
     19..96      +  promoter       lacI promoter: lacI
     97..1179    +  CDS            lacI: lac repressor; lacI; The lac repressor binds to the lac operator to inhibit transcription in E. coli. This inhibition can be relieved by adding lactose or isopropyl-β-D-thiogalactopyranoside (IPTG).
   1192..1213    +  protein_bind   CAP binding site: CAP binding activates transcription in the presence of cAMP. E. coli catabolite activator protein
   1228..1519    +  CDS            TcR (fragment): tetracycline efflux protein; tet; confers resistance to tetracycline
   1591..1971    -  CDS            YPB1_ECOLX: Protein predicted: Swiss-Prot protein existence level 4. From Escherichia coli.
   1988..2179    +  CDS            rop: Rop protein, which maintains plasmids at low copy number; rop
   2281..2420    +  misc_feature   bom: basis of mobility region from pBR322
   2606..3194    -  rep_origin     ori: high-copy-number ColE1/pMB1/pBR322/pUC origin of replication
   3316..4131    +  CDS            KanR: aminoglycoside phosphotransferase; aph(3')-Ia; confers resistance to kanamycin in bacteria or G418 (Geneticin®) in eukaryotes
   4140..4197    -  promoter       AmpR promoter (fragment): bla
   4251..4679    -  rep_origin     f1 ori (sequence partly withheld): f1 bacteriophage origin of replication; arrow indicates direction of (+) strand synthesis
   4716..4763    -  terminator     T7 terminator: transcription terminator for bacteriophage T7 RNA polymerase
   4771..4820    -  CDS            SET1 (fragment): solubility-enhancement tag derived from T7 phage gene 10B
   4830..4847    -  CDS            9xHis (fragment): 9xHis affinity tag
   4917..7217    -  CDS            HDAC6 (fragment): HDAC6_HUMAN - Also known as KIAA0901 From Homo sapiens (Human).
   7221..8321    -  CDS            MBP: maltose binding protein from E. coli; malE (mutated); This version of the gene does not encode a signal sequence, so MBP will remain in the cytosol.
   8331..8348    -  CDS            6xHis: 6xHis affinity tag
   8367..8389    -  RBS            RBS: efficient ribosome binding site from bacteriophage T7 gene 10 (Olins and Rangwala, 1989)
   8404..8428    -  protein_bind   lac operator: The lac repressor binds to the lac operator to inhibit transcription in E. coli. This inhibition can be relieved by adding lactose or isopropyl-β-D-thiogalactopyranoside (IPTG). lac repressor encoded by lacI
   8429..8447    -  promoter       T7 promoter: promoter for bacteriophage T7 RNA polymerase
   8469..11      +  CDS            TcR (fragment) (across the origin): tetracycline efflux protein; tet; confers resistance to tetracycline
>Addgene plasmid #225541 | hCD12 | addgene full sequence | sequence record 446604 | Addgene NGS Result
GAGAGCGTCGAGATCCCGGACACCATCGAATGGCGCAAAACCTTTCGCGGTATGGCATGATAGCGCCCGG
AAGAGAGTCAATTCAGGGTGGTGAATGTGAAACCAGTAACGTTATACGATGTCGCAGAGTATGCCGGTGT
CTCTTATCAGACCGTTTCCCGCGTGGTGAACCAGGCCAGCCACGTTTCTGCGAAAACGCGGGAAAAAGTG
GAAGCGGCGATGGCGGAGCTGAATTACATTCCCAACCGCGTGGCACAACAACTGGCGGGCAAACAGTCGT
TGCTGATTGGCGTTGCCACCTCCAGTCTGGCCCTGCACGCGCCGTCGCAAATTGTCGCGGCGATTAAATC
TCGCGCCGATCAACTGGGTGCCAGCGTGGTGGTGTCGATGGTAGAACGAAGCGGCGTCGAAGCCTGTAAA
GCGGCGGTGCACAATCTTCTCGCGCAACGCGTCAGTGGGCTGATCATTAACTATCCGCTGGATGACCAGG
ATGCCATTGCTGTGGAAGCTGCCTGCACTAATGTTCCGGCGTTATTTCTTGATGTCTCTGACCAGACACC
CATCAACAGTATTATTTTCTCCCATGAAGACGGTACGCGACTGGGCGTGGAGCATCTGGTCGCATTGGGT
CACCAGCAAATCGCGCTGTTAGCGGGCCCATTAAGTTCTGTCTCGGCGCGTCTGCGTCTGGCTGGCTGGC
ATAAATATCTCACTCGCAATCAAATTCAGCCGATAGCGGAACGGGAAGGCGACTGGAGTGCCATGTCCGG
TTTTCAACAAACCATGCAAATGCTGAATGAGGGTATCGTTCCCACTGCGATGCTGGTTGCCAACGATCAG
ATGGCGCTGGGCGCAATGCGCGCCATTACCGAGTCCGGGCTGCGCGTTGGTGCGGATATCTCGGTAGTGG
GATACGACGATACCGAAGACAGCTCATGTTATATCCCGCCGTTAACCACCATCAAACAGGATTTTCGCCT
GCTGGGGCAAACCAGCGTGGACCGCTTGCTGCAACTCTCTCAGGGCCAGGCGGTGAAGGGCAATCAGCTG
TTGCCCGTCTCACTGGTGAAAAGAAAAACCACCCTGGCGCCCAATACGCAAACCGCCTCTCCCCGCGCGT
TGGCCGATTCATTAATGCAGCTGGCACGACAGGTTTCCCGACTGGAAAGCGGGCAGTGAGCGCAACGCAA
TTAATGTAAGTTAGCTCACTCATTAGGCACCGGGATCTCGACCGATGCCCTTGAGAGCCTTCAACCCAGT
CAGCTCCTTCCGGTGGGCGCGGGGCATGACTATCGTCGCCGCACTTATGACTGTCTTCTTTATCATGCAA
CTCGTAGGACAGGTGCCGGCAGCGCTCTGGGTCATTTTCGGCGAGGACCGCTTTCGCTGGAGCGCGACGA
TGATCGGCCTGTCGCTTGCGGTATTCGGAATCTTGCACGCCCTCGCTCAAGCCTTCGTCACTGGTCCCGC
CACCAAACGTTTCGGCGAGAAGCAGGCCATTATCGCCGGCATGGCGGCCCCACGGGTGCGCATGATCGTG
CTCCTGTCGTTGAGGACCCGGCTAGGCTGGCGGGGTTGCCTTACTGGTTAGCAGAATGAATCACCGATAC
GCGAGCGAACGTGAAGCGACTGCTGCTGCAAAACGTCTGCGACCTGAGCAACAACATGAATGGTCTTCGG
TTTCCGTGTTTCGTAAAGTCTGGAAACGCGGAAGTCAGCGCCCTGCACCATTATGTTCCGGATCTGCATC
GCAGGATGCTGCTGGCTACCCTGTGGAACACCTACATCTGTATTAACGAAGCGCTGGCATTGACCCTGAG
TGATTTTTCTCTGGTCCCGCCGCATCCATACCGCCAGTTGTTTACCCTCACAACGTTCCAGTAACCGGGC
ATGTTCATCATCAGTAACCCGTATCGTGAGCATCCTCTCTCGTTTCATCGGTATCATTACCCCCATGAAC
AGAAATCCCCCTTACACGGAGGCATCAGTGACCAAACAGGAAAAAACCGCCCTTAACATGGCCCGCTTTA
TCAGAAGCCAGACATTAACGCTTCTGGAGAAACTCAACGAGCTGGACGCGGATGAACAGGCAGACATCTG
TGAATCGCTTCACGACCACGCTGATGAGCTTTACCGCAGCTGCCTCGCGCGTTTCGGTGATGACGGTGAA
AACCTCTGACACATGCAGCTCCCGGAGACGGTCACAGCTTGTCTGTAAGCGGATGCCGGGAGCAGACAAG
CCCGTCAGGGCGCGTCAGCGGGTGTTGGCGGGTGTCGGGGCGCAGCCATGACCCAGTCACGTAGCGATAG
CGGAGTGTATACTGGCTTAACTATGCGGCATCAGAGCAGATTGTACTGAGAGTGCACCATTGCGGTGTGA
AATACCGCACAGATGCGTAAGGAGAAAATACCGCATCAGGCGCTCTTCCGCTTCCTCGCTCACTGACTCG
CTGCGCTCGGTCGTTCGGCTGCGGCGAGCGGTATCAGCTCACTCAAAGGCGGTAATACGGTTATCCACAG
AATCAGGGGATAACGCAGGAAAGAACATGTGAGCAAAAGGCCAGCAAAAGGCCAGGAACCGTAAAAAGGC
CGCGTTGCTGGCGTTTTTCCATAGGCTCCGCCCCCCTGACGAGCATCACAAAAATCGACGCTCAAGTCAG
AGGTGGCGAAACCCGACAGGACTATAAAGATACCAGGCGTTTCCCCCTGGAAGCTCCCTCGTGCGCTCTC
CTGTTCCGACCCTGCCGCTTACCGGATACCTGTCCGCCTTTCTCCCTTCGGGAAGCGTGGCGCTTTCTCA
TAGCTCACGCTGTAGGTATCTCAGTTCGGTGTAGGTCGTTCGCTCCAAGCTGGGCTGTGTGCACGAACCC
CCCGTTCAGCCCGACCGCTGCGCCTTATCCGGTAACTATCGTCTTGAGTCCAACCCGGTAAGACACGACT
TATCGCCACTGGCAGCAGCCACTGGTAACAGGATTAGCAGAGCGAGGTATGTAGGCGGTGCTACAGAGTT
CTTGAAGTGGTGGCCTAACTACGGCTACACTAGAAGGACAGTATTTGGTATCTGCGCTCTGCTGAAGCCA
GTTACCTTCGGAAAAAGAGTTGGTAGCTCTTGATCCGGCAAACAAACCACCGCTGGTAGCGGTGGTTTTT
TTGTTTGCAAGCAGCAGATTACGCGCAGAAAAAAAGGATCTCAAGAAGATCCTTTGATCTTTTCTACGGG
GTCTGACGCTCAGTGGAACGAAAACTCACGTTAAGGGATTTTGGTCATGAACAATAAAACTGTCTGCTTA
CATAAACAGTAATACAAGGGGTGTTATGAGCCATATTCAACGGGAAACGTCTTGCTCTAGGCCGCGATTA
AATTCCAACATGGATGCTGATTTATATGGGTATAAATGGGCTCGCGATAATGTCGGGCAATCAGGTGCGA
CAATCTATCGATTGTATGGGAAGCCCGATGCGCCAGAGTTGTTTCTGAAACATGGCAAAGGTAGCGTTGC
CAATGATGTTACAGATGAGATGGTCAGACTAAACTGGCTGACGGAATTTATGCCTCTTCCGACCATCAAG
CATTTTATCCGTACTCCTGATGATGCATGGTTACTCACCACTGCGATCCCCGGGAAAACAGCATTCCAGG
TATTAGAAGAATATCCTGATTCAGGTGAAAACATTGTTGATGCGCTGGCAGTGTTCCTGCGCCGGTTGCA
TTCGATTCCTGTTTGTAATTGTCCTTTTAACAGCGATCGCGTATTTCGTCTCGCTCAGGCGCAATCACGA
ATGAATAACGGTTTGGTTGATGCGAGTGATTTTGATGACGAGCGTAATGGCTGGCCTGTTGAACAAGTCT
GGAAAGAAATGCATAAACTTTTGCCATTCTCACCGGATTCAGTCGTCACTCATGGTGATTTCTCACTTGA
TAACCTTATTTTTGACGAGGGGAAATTAATAGGTTGTATTGATGTTGGACGAGTCGGAATCGCAGACCGA
TACCAGGATCTTGCCATCCTATGGAACTGCCTCGGTGAGTTTTCTCCTTCATTACAGAAACGGCTTTTTC
AAAAATATGGTATTGATAATCCTGATATGAATAAATTGCAGTTTCATTTGATGCTCGATGAGTTTTTCTA
AGAATTAATTCATGAGCGGATACATATTTGAATGTATTTAGAAAAATAAACAAATAGGGGTTCCGCGCAC
ATTTCCCCGAAAAGTGCCACCTGAAATTGTAAACGTTACTAGTTTGTTAAAATTCGCGTTAAATTTTTGT
TAAATCAGCTCATTTTTTAACCAATAGGCCGAAATCGGCAAAATCCCTTATAAATCAAAAGAATAGACCG
AGATAGGGT
[37 nt withheld, positions 4350-4386]
AAAGAACGTGGACTCCAACGTCAAAGG
[49 nt withheld, positions 4414-4462]
T
[91 nt withheld, positions 4464-4554]
G
[124 nt withheld, positions 4556-4679]
CCCATTCGCCAATCCGGATATAGTTCCTCCTTTCAGCAAAAAACCCCTCAAGACCCGTTTAGAGGCCCCA
AGGGGTTATGCTAGTTATTGCTCAGCGGTGGCAGCAGCCAACTCAGCTTCCTTTCGGGCTTTGTTAGCAG
CCGGATCTCAGTGGTGGTGGTGGTGGTGCTCGAGTGCGGCCGCAAGCTTGTCGACGGCGCTCGAATTCGG
ATCCGTTATCCACTTCCAATGTTATTACCGTAAGCTGCGCCAGTATCTGCGATGGACTTGGATGGTCTCA
GTGATTGAGGCCAGGGCCCCTGATAGTGGGGGCCGTGGCAGGGTCAGCAGGGGTGGTGGGTCTCCAAGGA
GGGAGCGAGTGCAGGCAGCCATGGACTCTGAGATGGATGTCAGGTTATAGCCACCCTCTAGGATAAGGAT
AATGCGGCCACTGGCAAGGCCCATCAGCAGGTGGGTGAGGTGGGCATAACCCTCAGGTGACACCTGGCAG
CCCCCCATCGGATCCCCCCGTGCAGCATCAAAGCCAGCTGAGACCAGCACCAGTTCTGGGTTAAACTCGT
AGGCAATGGGAAGCACCAGGCGATGCCAGGCAGCTAGGTAGTCAGCATCACCCATGCGGGGCCCGTTCCA
TGCCACGTTGACGGTGAAGCCTGTGCCCGCAGCCCGGCCGATCTGGCTGCTGGCACCCTCATCCCCCATG
GGGAAGAAGGTGCCATGATCATAGCGGTGCAGGGACACATATAGCACACTGGGGTCATCCTCAAACATGT
GCTGAGTTCCATTACCGTGGTGGACATCCCAATCCACAATCAGGATCCGTAGGGCATGCCCACTGATAGT
CTGGGCATGGCGAGCAGCCACAGCCACAGAGTTGAAAAAGCAAAAACCGCAAGCTGCATCCTGCTCTGCG
TGGTGTCCTGGGGGACGCACCACAGCAGCACCATTCAGAACCTCTCCTGAGAGCACAGCCTCCACCAGGC
GGCAGGCAGCGCCAGTGGCAAGCTGTGCACAGGCGAAGGTACTGGGGCAGATATAGATGGAGTCAAAGTT
GGAACTCTCACGGTGCAGCTCCCGGGTTTTCATTTTCTCTGTGGCCCGGAGATGACCCACGTACTCAGCA
CTGTGACAGGTGAGCAGCTCAGCCTCTGTGGCAGGGCGCGGTGTCAGGGTGAGGCAGCGCCCGGCAAGGC
CCAGCTCCTCCAGACGGCACATGATCCGCAAGATGCGCTGGGGTACCTCAGGGTGGTGGCTGTCCCACAA
GTTGCAGTGATTCATCATATTTTGGTCATAGACCAGCCCTGTGCGAGACTGTAGCACTGGCCATGTCAGG
ATTGGGAGCACAGGGGGCTCCCAGGGTCCTTCCTCCTCGCTCTCCTCTACATTGTCCTCCTCCATGTTGT
CCCTCTCCACGGTCTCAGTTGATCTCACAAGAACCTCCCAGAAGGGCTCAAGGGCTTCCAGAGCACAGGA
AACTGAAGCCTGGGCACTCCGGCAGGGGGCACCAGGTGACTCCAGCATGGGGCAAGGGTCTCCCAGAAGG
GTGTGGAGCGAAGCACTGACGCCTTCAGCCAGGGCGCGGAGGTTGTAGCCACCCTCCAGAGACAGGATCA
GCTTGCCTCCTGCCAGACCCATGAGCAGGTGGGTTAGCTGGGCGAACCCTGCCGGAGTGGCGGCCATCTC
ACCCTTGGGGTCCCCTTGCAGGGCATCAAATCCAGCAGCCACCAGGACCAGCTGAGGCTGGAACTCGAGG
GCGACTGGCAGCAGGACGTGCAGGAAAGCAGCAATGTAGTCAGCATCCCGCATCCCCACCTGGTTCCAAG
GCACATTGATGGTATATCCTTGGCCTTGGCCGAAACCTGTGGTGGACCAGTTAGAGGCCTTCAGGTGGGG
CCAGAACCTACCCTGCTCGTAGCGGTGGATGGAGAAATAGAGGACACTGGGGTCCTGGTCGAAGGTGAAC
TGTGTTCCTTGACCGTGGTGCACATCCCAATCTACGATAAGGACCCTCCGGATGCGGTGTTTCTGTTGAG
CATAGCGGGCTGCCACAGCCACGTGGTTGAACATGCAATAGCCATCCATAAGACTGTGCTGGGCGTGATG
TCCAGGAGGCCTAATGATGGCCATGCCATTCCGGATCTCAGCCCCCAGGACCGCATCCACCAGCCTGAGG
ACAGAGCCTGAGGCCAGGCAGGCACAGGAGTATGAGTTCGGATGCAGATAAACTGAGTCGTAGGTGTCTG
CTAGGACACGGAGTTCTCCCTCATTCATGTACTGGGTTGTTTCCATCAGATCAATATATTCTAGGCTGTG
AACCAACATCAGCTCTTCCTTTTCAGCAAACCGGGCCTGAAAGGACACGCAGCGATCTAGGAGGCCCTCC
TGGATCAGTTGCTCCTTGATGGCATGGAGCCGCTCAGGGCCTTCCGGGAAGCTGTCATCCCAGAGGCAAT
GGAATTCATTTAACTGCTCATCCAACACCAAGCCAGTGCCAGCGCCACTACTTGCATTGGATTGGAAGTA
CAGGTTTTCCTCGATCCCATTAGTCTGCGCGTCTTTCAGGGCTTCATCGACAGTCTGACGACCGCTGGCG
GCGTTGATCACCGCAGTACGCACGGCATACCAGAAAGCGGACATCTGCGGGATGTTCGGCATGATTTCAC
CTTTCTGGGCGTTTTCCATAGTGGCGGCAATACGTGGATCTTTCGCCAACTCTTCCTCGTAAGACTTCAG
CGCTACGGCACCCAGCGGTTTGTCTTTATTAACCGCTTCCAGACCTTCATCAGTCAGCAGATAGTTTTCG
AGGAACTCTTTTGCCAGCTCTTTGTTCGGACTGGCGGCGTTAATACCTGCGCTCAGCACGCCAACGAACG
GTTTGGATGGTTGACCCTTGAAGGTCGGCAGTACCGTTACACCATAATTCACTTTGCTGGTGTCGATGTT
GGACCATGCCCACGGGCCGTTGATGGTCATCGCTGTTTCGCCTTTATTAAAGGCAGCTTCTGCGATGGAG
TAATCGGTGTCTGCATTCATGTGTTTGTTTTTAATCAGGTCAACCAGGAAGGTCAGACCCGCTTTCGCGC
CAGCGTTATCCACGCCCACGTCTTTAATGTCGTACTTGCCGTTTTCATACTTGAACGCATAACCCCCGTC
AGCAGCAATCAGCGGCCAGGTGAAGTACGGTTCTTGCAGGTTGAACATCAGCGCGCTCTTACCTTTCGCT
TTCAGTTCTTTATCCAGCGCCGGGATCTCTTCCCAGGTTTTTGGCGGGTTCGGCAGCAGATCTTTGTTAT
AAATCAGCGATAACGCTTCAACAGCGATCGGGTAAGCAATCAGCTTGCCGTTGTAACGTACGGCATCCCA
GGTAAACGGATACAGCTTGTCCTGGAACGCTTTGTCCGGGGTGATTTCAGCCAACAGGCCAGATTGAGCG
TAGCCACCAAAGCGGTCGTGTGCCCAGAAGATAATGTCAGGGCCATCGCCAGTTGCCGCAACCTGTGGGA
ATTTCTCTTCCAGTTTATCCGGATGCTCAACGGTGACTTTAATTCCGGTATCTTTCTCGAATTTCTTACC
GACTTCAGCGAGACCGTTATAGCCTTTATCGCCGTTAATCCAGATTACCAGTTTACCTTCTTCGATTTTC
ATAGAAGAACCATGGTGATGGTGATGGTGAGAAGAACCCATGGTATATCTCCTTCTTAAAGTTAAACAAA
ATTATTTCTAGAGGGGAATTGTTATCCGCTCACAATTCCCCTATAGTGAGTCGTATTAATTTCGCGGGAT
CGAGATCTCGATCCTCTACGCCGGACGCATCGTGGCCGGCATCACCGGCGCCACAGGTGCGGTTGCTGGC
GCCTATATCGCCGACATCACCGATGGGGAAGATCGGGCTCGCCACTTCGGGCTCATGAGCGCTTGTTTCG
GCGTGGGTATGGTGGCAGGCCCCGTGGCCGGGGGACTGTTGGGCGCCATCTCCTTGCATGCACCATTCCT
TGCGGCGGCGGTGCTCAACGGCCTCAACCTACTACTGGGCTGCTTCCTAATGCAGGAGTCGCATAAGG
